Addgene plasmid #177578: pcDNA3.3_SARS2_Mu
Purpose: expressing SARS-CoV-2 B.1.621 (Mu) spike protein for pseudovirus production
Depositing lab: David Nemazee. Depositing organization: Scripps California (The Scripps Research Institute). Publication: Bispecific antibodies targeting distinct regions of the spike protein potently neutralize SARS-CoV-2 variants of concern. Cho H, Gonzales-Wartz KK, Huang D, Yuan M, Peterson M, Liang J, Beutler N, Torres JL, Cong Y, Postnikova E, Bangaru S, Talana CA, Shi W, Yang ES, Zhang Y, Leung K, Wang L, Peng L, Skinner J, Li S, Wu NC, Liu H, Dacon C, Moyer T, Cohen M, Zhao M, Lee FE, Weinberg RS, Douagi I, Gross R, Schmaljohn C, Pegu A, Mascola JR, Holbrook M, Nemazee D, Rogers TF, Ward AB, Wilson IA, Crompton PD, Tan J. Sci Transl Med. 2021 Oct 20;13(616):eabj5413. doi: 10.1126/scitranslmed.abj5413. Epub 2021 Oct 20. PubMed 34519517.
Backbone
  Vector backbone: pcDNA3.3
  Backbone size w/o insert (bp): 5500
  Total vector size (bp): 9300
  Vector type: Mammalian Expression, Retroviral
Growth in bacteria
  Bacterial resistance: Ampicillin, 100 μg/mL
  Growth temperature: 37°C
  Growth strain: NEB Stable
  Copy number: High Copy
Gene/Insert
  Gene/Insert name: Spike (Mu variant)
  Species: SARS-CoV-2
  Insert size (bp): 3800
  Mutation: T95I, Y144T, Y145S, R346K, E484K, N501Y, D614G, P681H, D950N, last 18aa deleted
  Entrez Gene: S (a.k.a. GU280_gp02, spike glycoprotein)
  Promoter: CMV
  Cloning method: Restriction Enzyme; 5′ cloning site BamHI (not destroyed); 3′ cloning site XhoI (not destroyed)
  Sequencing primers: 5′ CMV-F; 3′ TK_pA-R
Terms and licenses: Academic/Nonprofit Terms; Industry Terms: Not Available to Industry
How to cite: pcDNA3.3_SARS2_Mu was a gift from David Nemazee (Addgene plasmid # 177578 ; http://n2t.net/addgene:177578 ; RRID:Addgene_177578)
