[The description below was written by a language model from this plasmid's Addgene catalogue record and pLannotate feature annotations shown in this document.]
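Description:
pcDNA3.3_SARS2_Mu is a mammalian expression plasmid built on the pcDNA3.3 backbone that encodes the spike glycoprotein of the SARS-CoV-2 B.1.621 (Mu) variant for producing spike-pseudotyped virus particles. It is propagated in E. coli through a high-copy ColE1/pUC-type origin with ampicillin selection from the β-lactamase gene. An f1 origin is also present, along with small lac promoter/operator, lacI and bom remnants that are backbone carry-over. The catalogue gives a total size of about 9.3 kb, consistent with the 9,206 nt sequenced record.

The spike open reading frame, roughly 3.8 kb and cloned between BamHI and XhoI sites, sits downstream of the human cytomegalovirus immediate-early enhancer and promoter and is terminated by the HSV thymidine kinase polyadenylation signal. Relative to the reference spike it carries the recorded Mu substitutions T95I, Y144T, Y145S, R346K, E484K, N501Y, D614G, P681H and D950N. The last 18 amino acids of the cytoplasmic tail are deleted, a truncation commonly used to improve spike incorporation into pseudovirus particles. No epitope tag or reporter is annotated. A separate cassette places the neomycin phosphotransferase gene under the SV40 early promoter with an SV40 poly(A) signal, which would permit G418 selection in mammalian cells. A short ble fragment and a bGH poly(A) fragment appear to be vestigial.

Although the vector type is listed as "Retroviral" as well as mammalian expression, the feature table shows no LTRs or packaging signal. The plasmid therefore serves as an envelope-expression helper, co-transfected with separate packaging and reporter components. The resulting pseudoviruses can be used, for example, in assays of antibody neutralization against variants of concern.
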