Features (pLannotate 1.2.2; 18 found; start..end, strand, type, name):
      8..387     +  enhancer       CMV enhancer: human cytomegalovirus immediate early enhancer
    388..591     +  promoter       CMV promoter: human cytomegalovirus (CMV) immediate early promoter
    718..4482    +  CDS            S: SPIKE_SARS2 - Experimental evidence at protein level: Swiss-Prot protein existence level 1. [Spike glycoprotein]: May down-regulate host tetherin (BST2) by lysosomal degradation, thereby counteracting its antiviral activity. From Severe acute respiratory syndrome coronavirus 2 (2019-nCoV) (SARS-CoV-2).
   4594..4642    +  polyA_signal   HSV TK poly(A) signal: herpes simplex virus thymidine kinase polyadenylation signal (Cole and Stacy, 1985)
   4733..4749    -  polyA_signal   bGH poly(A) signal (fragment): bovine growth hormone polyadenylation signal
   4844..5272    +  rep_origin     f1 ori (sequence partly withheld): f1 bacteriophage origin of replication; arrow indicates direction of (+) strand synthesis
   5286..5615    +  promoter       SV40 promoter: SV40 enhancer and early promoter
   5682..6473    +  CDS            neo: KKA2_KLEPN - Also known as kan, nptII. Experimental evidence at protein level: Swiss-Prot protein existence level 1. Resistance to kanamycin, neomycin, paromomycin, ribostamycin, butirosin and gentamicin B. From Klebsiella pneumoniae.
   6499..6657    +  CDS            ble (fragment): BLE_KLEPN - Experimental evidence at protein level: Swiss-Prot protein existence level 1. Binding protein with a strong affinity to the bleomycin family of antibiotics. Binds to CL990; an antimitotic-antibiotic compound. From Klebsiella pneumoniae.
   6652..6773    +  polyA_signal   SV40 poly(A) signal: SV40 polyadenylation signal
   6846..6862    -  protein_bind   lac operator: The lac repressor binds to the lac operator to inhibit transcription in E. coli. This inhibition can be relieved by adding lactose or isopropyl-β-D-thiogalactopyranoside (IPTG). lac repressor encoded by lacI
   6870..6900    -  promoter       lac promoter: promoter for the E. coli lac operon
   6915..6936    -  protein_bind   CAP binding site: CAP binding activates transcription in the presence of cAMP. E. coli catabolite activator protein
   6949..7041    -  CDS            lacI (fragment): lac repressor; lacI; The lac repressor binds to the lac operator to inhibit transcription in E. coli. This inhibition can be relieved by adding lactose or isopropyl-β-D-thiogalactopyranoside (IPTG).
   7224..7812    -  rep_origin     ori: high-copy-number ColE1/pMB1/pBR322/pUC origin of replication
   7983..8843    -  CDS            AmpR: β-lactamase; bla; confers resistance to ampicillin, carbenicillin, and related antibiotics
   8844..8948    -  promoter       AmpR promoter: bla
   9007..9059    -  misc_feature   bom (fragment): basis of mobility region from pBR322
>Addgene plasmid #177578 | pcDNA3.3_SARS2_Mu | addgene full sequence | sequence record 348240 | Addgene NGS Result
ACGCGTTGACATTGATTATTGACTAGTTATTAATAGTAATCAATTACGGGGTCATTAGTTCATAGCCCAT
ATATGGAGTTCCGCGTTACATAACTTACGGTAAATGGCCCGCCTGGCTGACCGCCCAACGACCCCCGCCC
ATTGACGTCAATAATGACGTATGTTCCCATAGTAACGCCAATAGGGACTTTCCATTGACGTCAATGGGTG
GAGTATTTACGGTAAACTGCCCACTTGGCAGTACATCAAGTGTATCATATGCCAAGTACGCCCCCTATTG
ACGTCAATGACGGTAAATGGCCCGCCTGGCATTATGCCCAGTACATGACCTTATGGGACTTTCCTACTTG
GCAGTACATCTACGTATTAGTCATCGCTATTACCATGGTGATGCGGTTTTGGCAGTACATCAATGGGCGT
GGATAGCGGTTTGACTCACGGGGATTTCCAAGTCTCCACCCCATTGACGTCAATGGGAGTTTGTTTTGGC
ACCAAAATCAACGGGACTTTCCAAAATGTCGTAACAACTCCGCCCCATTGACGCAAATGGGCGGTAGGCG
TGTACGGTGGGAGGTCTATATAAGCAGAGCTCGTTTAGTGAACCGTCAGATCGCCTGGAGACGCCATCCA
CGCTGTTTTGACCTCCATAGAAGACACCGGGACCGATCCAGCCTCCGGACTGAGCTCCTTAAGGTTAACT
CTAGAGAATTCGGATCCATGTTTGTGTTCCTGGTGCTGCTGCCACTGGTGTCCAGCCAGTGTGTGAACCT
GACCACCAGGACCCAACTTCCTCCTGCCTACACCAACTCCTTCACCAGGGGAGTCTACTACCCTGACAAG
GTGTTCAGGTCCTCTGTGCTGCACAGCACCCAGGACCTGTTCCTGCCATTCTTCAGCAATGTGACCTGGT
TCCATGCCATCCATGTGTCTGGCACCAATGGCACCAAGAGGTTTGACAACCCTGTGCTGCCATTCAATGA
TGGAGTCTACTTTGCCAGCATAGAGAAGAGCAACATCATCAGGGGCTGGATTTTTGGCACCACCCTGGAC
AGCAAGACCCAGTCCCTGCTGATTGTGAACAATGCCACCAATGTGGTGATTAAGGTGTGTGAGTTCCAGT
TCTGTAATGACCCATTCCTGGGAGTCAGCAACCACAAGAACAACAAGTCCTGGATGGAGTCTGAGTTCAG
GGTCTACTCCTCTGCCAACAACTGTACCTTTGAATATGTGAGCCAACCATTCCTGATGGACTTGGAGGGC
AAGCAGGGCAACTTCAAGAACCTGAGGGAGTTTGTGTTCAAGAACATTGATGGCTACTTCAAGATTTACA
GCAAACACACACCAATCAACCTGGTGAGGGACCTGCCACAGGGCTTCTCTGCCTTGGAACCACTGGTGGA
CCTGCCAATTGGCATCAACATCACCAGGTTCCAGACCCTGCTGGCTCTGCACAGGTCCTACCTGACACCT
GGAGACTCCTCCTCTGGCTGGACAGCAGGAGCAGCAGCCTACTATGTGGGCTACCTCCAACCAAGGACCT
TCCTGCTGAAATACAATGAGAATGGCACCATCACAGATGCTGTGGACTGTGCCCTGGACCCACTGTCTGA
GACCAAGTGTACCCTGAAATCCTTCACAGTGGAGAAGGGCATCTACCAGACCAGCAACTTCAGGGTCCAA
CCAACAGAGAGCATTGTGAGGTTTCCAAACATCACCAACCTGTGTCCATTTGGAGAGGTGTTCAATGCCA
CCAAGTTTGCCTCTGTCTATGCCTGGAACAGGAAGAGGATTAGCAACTGTGTGGCTGACTACTCTGTGCT
CTACAACTCTGCCTCCTTCAGCACCTTCAAGTGTTATGGAGTGAGCCCAACCAAACTGAATGACCTGTGT
TTCACCAATGTCTATGCTGACTCCTTTGTGATTAGGGGAGATGAGGTGAGACAGATTGCCCCTGGACAAA
CAGGCAAGATTGCTGACTACAACTACAAACTGCCTGATGACTTCACAGGCTGTGTGATTGCCTGGAACAG
CAACAACCTGGACAGCAAGGTGGGAGGCAACTACAACTACCTCTACAGACTGTTCAGGAAGAGCAACCTG
AAACCATTTGAGAGGGACATCAGCACAGAGATTTACCAGGCTGGCAGCACACCATGTAATGGAGTGAAGG
GCTTCAACTGTTACTTTCCACTCCAATCCTATGGCTTCCAACCAACCTATGGAGTGGGCTACCAACCATA
CAGGGTGGTGGTGCTGTCCTTTGAACTGCTCCATGCCCCTGCCACAGTGTGTGGACCAAAGAAGAGCACC
AACCTGGTGAAGAACAAGTGTGTGAACTTCAACTTCAATGGACTGACAGGCACAGGAGTGCTGACAGAGA
GCAACAAGAAGTTCCTGCCATTCCAACAGTTTGGCAGGGACATTGCTGACACCACAGATGCTGTGAGGGA
CCCACAGACCTTGGAGATTCTGGACATCACACCATGTTCCTTTGGAGGAGTGTCTGTGATTACACCTGGC
ACCAACACCAGCAACCAGGTGGCTGTGCTCTACCAGGGTGTGAACTGTACTGAGGTGCCTGTGGCTATCC
ATGCTGACCAACTTACACCAACCTGGAGGGTCTACAGCACAGGCAGCAATGTGTTCCAGACCAGGGCTGG
CTGTCTGATTGGAGCAGAGCATGTGAACAACTCCTATGAGTGTGACATCCCAATTGGAGCAGGCATCTGT
GCCTCCTACCAGACCCAGACCAACAGCCATAGGAGGGCAAGGTCTGTGGCAAGCCAGAGCATCATTGCCT
ACACAATGAGTCTGGGAGCAGAGAACTCTGTGGCTTACAGCAACAACAGCATTGCCATCCCAACCAACTT
CACCATCTCTGTGACCACAGAGATTCTGCCTGTGAGTATGACCAAGACCTCTGTGGACTGTACAATGTAT
ATCTGTGGAGACAGCACAGAGTGTAGCAACCTGCTGCTCCAATATGGCTCCTTCTGTACCCAACTTAACA
GGGCTCTGACAGGCATTGCTGTGGAACAGGACAAGAACACCCAGGAGGTGTTTGCCCAGGTGAAGCAGAT
TTACAAGACACCTCCAATCAAGGACTTTGGAGGCTTCAACTTCAGCCAGATTCTGCCTGACCCAAGCAAG
CCAAGCAAGAGGTCCTTCATTGAGGACCTGCTGTTCAACAAGGTGACCCTGGCTGATGCTGGCTTCATCA
AGCAATATGGAGACTGTCTGGGAGACATTGCTGCCAGGGACCTGATTTGTGCCCAGAAGTTCAATGGACT
GACAGTGCTGCCTCCACTGCTGACAGATGAGATGATTGCCCAATACACCTCTGCCCTGCTGGCTGGCACC
ATCACCTCTGGCTGGACCTTTGGAGCAGGAGCAGCCCTCCAAATCCCATTTGCTATGCAGATGGCTTACA
GGTTCAATGGCATTGGAGTGACCCAGAATGTGCTCTATGAGAACCAGAAACTGATTGCCAACCAGTTCAA
CTCTGCCATTGGCAAGATTCAGGACTCCCTGTCCAGCACAGCCTCTGCCCTGGGCAAACTCCAAAATGTG
GTGAACCAGAATGCCCAGGCTCTGAACACCCTGGTGAAGCAACTTTCCAGCAACTTTGGAGCCATCTCCT
CTGTGCTGAATGACATCCTGAGCAGACTGGACAAGGTGGAGGCTGAGGTCCAGATTGACAGACTGATTAC
AGGCAGACTCCAATCCCTCCAAACCTATGTGACCCAACAACTTATCAGGGCTGCTGAGATTAGGGCATCT
GCCAACCTGGCTGCCACCAAGATGAGTGAGTGTGTGCTGGGACAAAGCAAGAGGGTGGACTTCTGTGGCA
AGGGCTACCACCTGATGAGTTTTCCACAGTCTGCCCCTCATGGAGTGGTGTTCCTGCATGTGACCTATGT
GCCTGCCCAGGAGAAGAACTTCACCACAGCCCCTGCCATCTGCCATGATGGCAAGGCTCACTTTCCAAGG
GAGGGAGTGTTTGTGAGCAATGGCACCCACTGGTTTGTGACCCAGAGGAACTTCTATGAACCACAGATTA
TCACCACAGACAACACCTTTGTGTCTGGCAACTGTGATGTGGTGATTGGCATTGTGAACAACACAGTCTA
TGACCCACTCCAACCTGAACTGGACTCCTTCAAGGAGGAACTGGACAAATACTTCAAGAACCACACCAGC
CCTGATGTGGACCTGGGAGACATCTCTGGCATCAATGCCTCTGTGGTGAACATCCAGAAGGAGATTGACA
GACTGAATGAGGTGGCTAAGAACCTGAATGAGTCCCTGATTGACCTCCAAGAACTGGGCAAATATGAACA
ATACATCAAGTGGCCATGGTACATCTGGCTGGGCTTCATTGCTGGACTGATTGCCATTGTGATGGTGACC
ATAATGCTGTGTTGTATGACCTCCTGTTGTTCCTGTCTGAAAGGCTGTTGTTCCTGTGGCTCCTGTTGTA
AGTGACTCGAGCCATGGAAGCTTGATATCTAACTGACTGAACCGGTGGTACCAAACGGGGGAGGCTAACT
GAAACACGGAAGGAGACAATACCGGAAGGAACCCGCGCTATGACGGCAATAAAAAGACAGAATAAAACGC
ACGGGTGTTGGGTCGTTTGTTCATAAACGCGGGGTTCGGTCCCAGGGCTGGCACTCTGTCGATACCCCAC
CGAGACCCCATTGGGGCCAATACGCCCGCGTTTCTTCCTTTTCCCCACCCCACCCCCCAAGTTCGGGTGA
AGGCCCAGGGCTCGCAGCCAACGTCGGGGCGGCAGGCCCTGCCATAGCAGATCTGCGCAGCTGGGGCTCT
AGGGGGTATCCCC
[124 nt withheld, positions 4844-4967]
C
[91 nt withheld, positions 4969-5059]
A
[49 nt withheld, positions 5061-5109]
CCTTTGACGTTGGAGTCCACGTTCTTT
[37 nt withheld, positions 5137-5173]
ACCCTATCTCGGTCTATTCTTTTGATTTATAAGGGATTTTGCCGATTTCGGCCTATTGGTTAAAAAATGA
GCTGATTTAACAAAAATTTAACGCGAATTAATTCTGTGGAATGTGTGTCAGTTAGGGTGTGGAAAGTCCC
CAGGCTCCCCAGCAGGCAGAAGTATGCAAAGCATGCATCTCAATTAGTCAGCAACCAGGTGTGGAAAGTC
CCCAGGCTCCCCAGCAGGCAGAAGTATGCAAAGCATGCATCTCAATTAGTCAGCAACCATAGTCCCGCCC
CTAACTCCGCCCATCCCGCCCCTAACTCCGCCCAGTTCCGCCCATTCTCCGCCCCATGGCTGACTAATTT
TTTTTATTTATGCAGAGGCCGAGGCCGCCTCTGCCTCTGAGCTATTCCAGAAGTAGTGAGGAGGCTTTTT
TGGAGGCCTAGGCTTTTGCAAAAAGCTCCCGGGAGCTTGTATATCCATTTTCGGATCTGATCAAGAGACA
GGATGAGGATCGTTTCGCATGATTGAACAAGATGGATTGCACGCAGGTTCTCCGGCCGCTTGGGTGGAGA
GGCTATTCGGCTATGACTGGGCACAACAGACAATCGGCTGCTCTGATGCCGCCGTGTTCCGGCTGTCAGC
GCAGGGGCGCCCGGTTCTTTTTGTCAAGACCGACCTGTCCGGTGCCCTGAATGAACTGCAGGACGAGGCA
GCGCGGCTATCGTGGCTGGCCACGACGGGCGTTCCTTGCGCAGCTGTGCTCGACGTTGTCACTGAAGCGG
GAAGGGACTGGCTGCTATTGGGCGAAGTGCCGGGGCAGGATCTCCTGTCATCTCACCTTGCTCCTGCCGA
GAAAGTATCCATCATGGCTGATGCAATGCGGCGGCTGCATACGCTTGATCCGGCTACCTGCCCATTCGAC
CACCAAGCGAAACATCGCATCGAGCGAGCACGTACTCGGATGGAAGCCGGTCTTGTCGATCAGGATGATC
TGGACGAAGAGCATCAGGGGCTCGCGCCAGCCGAACTGTTCGCCAGGCTCAAGGCGCGCATGCCCGACGG
CGAGGATCTCGTCGTGACCCATGGCGATGCCTGCTTGCCGAATATCATGGTGGAAAATGGCCGCTTTTCT
GGATTCATCGACTGTGGCCGGCTGGGTGTGGCGGACCGCTATCAGGACATAGCGTTGGCTACCCGTGATA
TTGCTGAAGAGCTTGGCGGCGAATGGGCTGACCGCTTCCTCGTGCTTTACGGTATCGCCGCTCCCGATTC
GCAGCGCATCGCCTTCTATCGCCTTCTTGACGAGTTCTTCTGAGCGGGACTCTGGGGTTCGCGAAATGAC
CGACCAAGCGACGCCCAACCTGCCATCACGAGATTTCGATTCCACCGCCGCCTTCTATGAAAGGTTGGGC
TTCGGAATCGTTTTCCGGGACGCCGGCTGGATGATCCTCCAGCGCGGGGATCTCATGCTGGAGTTCTTCG
CCCACCCCAACTTGTTTATTGCAGCTTATAATGGTTACAAATAAAGCAATAGCATCACAAATTTCACAAA
TAAAGCATTTTTTTCACTGCATTCTAGTTGTGGTTTGTCCAAACTCATCAATGTATCTTATCATGTCTGT
ATACCGTCGACCTCTAGCTAGAGCTTGGCGTAATCATGGTCATAGCTGTTTCCTGTGTGAAATTGTTATC
CGCTCACAATTCCACACAACATACGAGCCGGAAGCATAAAGTGTAAAGCCTGGGGTGCCTAATGAGTGAG
CTAACTCACATTAATTGCGTTGCGCTCACTGCCCGCTTTCCAGTCGGGAAACCTGTCGTGCCAGCTGCAT
TAATGAATCGGCCAACGCGCGGGGAGAGGCGGTTTGCGTATTGGGCGCTCTTCCGCTTCCTCGCTCACTG
ACTCGCTGCGCTCGGTCGTTCGGCTGCGGCGAGCGGTATCAGCTCACTCAAAGGCGGTAATACGGTTATC
CACAGAATCAGGGGATAACGCAGGAAAGAACATGTGAGCAAAAGGCCAGCAAAAGGCCAGGAACCGTAAA
AAGGCCGCGTTGCTGGCGTTTTTCCATAGGCTCCGCCCCCCTGACGAGCATCACAAAAATCGACGCTCAA
GTCAGAGGTGGCGAAACCCGACAGGACTATAAAGATACCAGGCGTTTCCCCCTGGAAGCTCCCTCGTGCG
CTCTCCTGTTCCGACCCTGCCGCTTACCGGATACCTGTCCGCCTTTCTCCCTTCGGGAAGCGTGGCGCTT
TCTCATAGCTCACGCTGTAGGTATCTCAGTTCGGTGTAGGTCGTTCGCTCCAAGCTGGGCTGTGTGCACG
AACCCCCCGTTCAGCCCGACCGCTGCGCCTTATCCGGTAACTATCGTCTTGAGTCCAACCCGGTAAGACA
CGACTTATCGCCACTGGCAGCAGCCACTGGTAACAGGATTAGCAGAGCGAGGTATGTAGGCGGTGCTACA
GAGTTCTTGAAGTGGTGGCCTAACTACGGCTACACTAGAAGAACAGTATTTGGTATCTGCGCTCTGCTGA
AGCCAGTTACCTTCGGAAAAAGAGTTGGTAGCTCTTGATCCGGCAAACAAACCACCGCTGGTAGCGGTGG
TTTTTTTGTTTGCAAGCAGCAGATTACGCGCAGAAAAAAAGGATCTCAAGAAGATCCTTTGATCTTTTCT
ACGGGGTCTGACGCTCAGTGGAACGAAAACTCACGTTAAGGGATTTTGGTCATGAGATTATCAAAAAGGA
TCTTCACCTAGATCCTTTTAAATTAAAAATGAAGTTTTAAATCAATCTAAAGTATATATGAGTAAACTTG
GTCTGACAGTTACCAATGCTTAATCAGTGAGGCACCTATCTCAGCGATCTGTCTATTTCGTTCATCCATA
GTTGCCTGACTCCCCGTCGTGTAGATAACTACGATACGGGAGGGCTTACCATCTGGCCCCAGTGCTGCAA
TGATACCGCGAGACCCACGCTCACCGGCTCCAGATTTATCAGCAATAAACCAGCCAGCCGGAAGGGCCGA
GCGCAGAAGTGGTCCTGCAACTTTATCCGCCTCCATCCAGTCTATTAATTGTTGCCGGGAAGCTAGAGTA
AGTAGTTCGCCAGTTAATAGTTTGCGCAACGTTGTTGCCATTGCTACAGGCATCGTGGTGTCACGCTCGT
CGTTTGGTATGGCTTCATTCAGCTCCGGTTCCCAACGATCAAGGCGAGTTACATGATCCCCCATGTTGTG
CAAAAAAGCGGTTAGCTCCTTCGGTCCTCCGATCGTTGTCAGAAGTAAGTTGGCCGCAGTGTTATCACTC
ATGGTTATGGCAGCACTGCATAATTCTCTTACTGTCATGCCATCCGTAAGATGCTTTTCTGTGACTGGTG
AGTACTCAACCAAGTCATTCTGAGAATAGTGTATGCGGCGACCGAGTTGCTCTTGCCCGGCGTCAATACG
GGATAATACCGCGCCACATAGCAGAACTTTAAAAGTGCTCATCATTGGAAAACGTTCTTCGGGGCGAAAA
CTCTCAAGGATCTTACCGCTGTTGAGATCCAGTTCGATGTAACCCACTCGTGCACCCAACTGATCTTCAG
CATCTTTTACTTTCACCAGCGTTTCTGGGTGAGCAAAAACAGGAAGGCAAAATGCCGCAAAAAAGGGAAT
AAGGGCGACACGGAAATGTTGAATACTCATACTCTTCCTTTTTCAATATTATTGAAGCATTTATCAGGGT
TATTGTCTCATGAGCGGATACATATTTGAATGTATTTAGAAAAATAAACAAATAGGGGTTCCGCGCACAT
TTCCCCGAAAAGTGCCACCTGACGTCGACGGATCGGGAGATCTCCCGATCCCCTATGGTGCACTCTCAGT
ACAATCTGCTCTGATGCCGCATAGTTAAGCCAGTATCTGCTCCCTGCTTGTGTGTTGGAGGTCGCTGAGT
AGTGCGCGAGCAAAATTTAAGCTACAACAAGGCAAGGCTTGACCGACAATTGCATGAAGAATCTGCTTAG
GGTTAGGCGTTTTGCGCTGCTTCGCGATGTACGGGCCAGATAT
