>Addgene plasmid #177578 | pcDNA3.3_SARS2_Mu | depositor partial sequence | sequence record 344436 | Spike CDS
ATGTTTGTGTTCCTGGTGCTGCTGCCACTGGTGTCCAGCCAGTGTGTGAACCTGACCACCAGGACCCAAC
TTCCTCCTGCCTACACCAACTCCTTCACCAGGGGAGTCTACTACCCTGACAAGGTGTTCAGGTCCTCTGT
GCTGCACAGCACCCAGGACCTGTTCCTGCCATTCTTCAGCAATGTGACCTGGTTCCATGCCATCCATGTG
TCTGGCACCAATGGCACCAAGAGGTTTGACAACCCTGTGCTGCCATTCAATGATGGAGTCTACTTTGCCA
GCATAGAGAAGAGCAACATCATCAGGGGCTGGATTTTTGGCACCACCCTGGACAGCAAGACCCAGTCCCT
GCTGATTGTGAACAATGCCACCAATGTGGTGATTAAGGTGTGTGAGTTCCAGTTCTGTAATGACCCATTC
CTGGGAGTCAGCAACCACAAGAACAACAAGTCCTGGATGGAGTCTGAGTTCAGGGTCTACTCCTCTGCCA
ACAACTGTACCTTTGAATATGTGAGCCAACCATTCCTGATGGACTTGGAGGGCAAGCAGGGCAACTTCAA
GAACCTGAGGGAGTTTGTGTTCAAGAACATTGATGGCTACTTCAAGATTTACAGCAAACACACACCAATC
AACCTGGTGAGGGACCTGCCACAGGGCTTCTCTGCCTTGGAACCACTGGTGGACCTGCCAATTGGCATCA
ACATCACCAGGTTCCAGACCCTGCTGGCTCTGCACAGGTCCTACCTGACACCTGGAGACTCCTCCTCTGG
CTGGACAGCAGGAGCAGCAGCCTACTATGTGGGCTACCTCCAACCAAGGACCTTCCTGCTGAAATACAAT
GAGAATGGCACCATCACAGATGCTGTGGACTGTGCCCTGGACCCACTGTCTGAGACCAAGTGTACCCTGA
AATCCTTCACAGTGGAGAAGGGCATCTACCAGACCAGCAACTTCAGGGTCCAACCAACAGAGAGCATTGT
GAGGTTTCCAAACATCACCAACCTGTGTCCATTTGGAGAGGTGTTCAATGCCACCAAGTTTGCCTCTGTC
TATGCCTGGAACAGGAAGAGGATTAGCAACTGTGTGGCTGACTACTCTGTGCTCTACAACTCTGCCTCCT
TCAGCACCTTCAAGTGTTATGGAGTGAGCCCAACCAAACTGAATGACCTGTGTTTCACCAATGTCTATGC
TGACTCCTTTGTGATTAGGGGAGATGAGGTGAGACAGATTGCCCCTGGACAAACAGGCAAGATTGCTGAC
TACAACTACAAACTGCCTGATGACTTCACAGGCTGTGTGATTGCCTGGAACAGCAACAACCTGGACAGCA
AGGTGGGAGGCAACTACAACTACCTCTACAGACTGTTCAGGAAGAGCAACCTGAAACCATTTGAGAGGGA
CATCAGCACAGAGATTTACCAGGCTGGCAGCACACCATGTAATGGAGTGAAGGGCTTCAACTGTTACTTT
CCACTCCAATCCTATGGCTTCCAACCAACCTATGGAGTGGGCTACCAACCATACAGGGTGGTGGTGCTGT
CCTTTGAACTGCTCCATGCCCCTGCCACAGTGTGTGGACCAAAGAAGAGCACCAACCTGGTGAAGAACAA
GTGTGTGAACTTCAACTTCAATGGACTGACAGGCACAGGAGTGCTGACAGAGAGCAACAAGAAGTTCCTG
CCATTCCAACAGTTTGGCAGGGACATTGCTGACACCACAGATGCTGTGAGGGACCCACAGACCTTGGAGA
TTCTGGACATCACACCATGTTCCTTTGGAGGAGTGTCTGTGATTACACCTGGCACCAACACCAGCAACCA
GGTGGCTGTGCTCTACCAGGGTGTGAACTGTACTGAGGTGCCTGTGGCTATCCATGCTGACCAACTTACA
CCAACCTGGAGGGTCTACAGCACAGGCAGCAATGTGTTCCAGACCAGGGCTGGCTGTCTGATTGGAGCAG
AGCATGTGAACAACTCCTATGAGTGTGACATCCCAATTGGAGCAGGCATCTGTGCCTCCTACCAGACCCA
GACCAACAGCCATAGGAGGGCAAGGTCTGTGGCAAGCCAGAGCATCATTGCCTACACAATGAGTCTGGGA
GCAGAGAACTCTGTGGCTTACAGCAACAACAGCATTGCCATCCCAACCAACTTCACCATCTCTGTGACCA
CAGAGATTCTGCCTGTGAGTATGACCAAGACCTCTGTGGACTGTACAATGTATATCTGTGGAGACAGCAC
AGAGTGTAGCAACCTGCTGCTCCAATATGGCTCCTTCTGTACCCAACTTAACAGGGCTCTGACAGGCATT
GCTGTGGAACAGGACAAGAACACCCAGGAGGTGTTTGCCCAGGTGAAGCAGATTTACAAGACACCTCCAA
TCAAGGACTTTGGAGGCTTCAACTTCAGCCAGATTCTGCCTGACCCAAGCAAGCCAAGCAAGAGGTCCTT
CATTGAGGACCTGCTGTTCAACAAGGTGACCCTGGCTGATGCTGGCTTCATCAAGCAATATGGAGACTGT
CTGGGAGACATTGCTGCCAGGGACCTGATTTGTGCCCAGAAGTTCAATGGACTGACAGTGCTGCCTCCAC
TGCTGACAGATGAGATGATTGCCCAATACACCTCTGCCCTGCTGGCTGGCACCATCACCTCTGGCTGGAC
CTTTGGAGCAGGAGCAGCCCTCCAAATCCCATTTGCTATGCAGATGGCTTACAGGTTCAATGGCATTGGA
GTGACCCAGAATGTGCTCTATGAGAACCAGAAACTGATTGCCAACCAGTTCAACTCTGCCATTGGCAAGA
TTCAGGACTCCCTGTCCAGCACAGCCTCTGCCCTGGGCAAACTCCAAAATGTGGTGAACCAGAATGCCCA
GGCTCTGAACACCCTGGTGAAGCAACTTTCCAGCAACTTTGGAGCCATCTCCTCTGTGCTGAATGACATC
CTGAGCAGACTGGACAAGGTGGAGGCTGAGGTCCAGATTGACAGACTGATTACAGGCAGACTCCAATCCC
TCCAAACCTATGTGACCCAACAACTTATCAGGGCTGCTGAGATTAGGGCATCTGCCAACCTGGCTGCCAC
CAAGATGAGTGAGTGTGTGCTGGGACAAAGCAAGAGGGTGGACTTCTGTGGCAAGGGCTACCACCTGATG
AGTTTTCCACAGTCTGCCCCTCATGGAGTGGTGTTCCTGCATGTGACCTATGTGCCTGCCCAGGAGAAGA
ACTTCACCACAGCCCCTGCCATCTGCCATGATGGCAAGGCTCACTTTCCAAGGGAGGGAGTGTTTGTGAG
CAATGGCACCCACTGGTTTGTGACCCAGAGGAACTTCTATGAACCACAGATTATCACCACAGACAACACC
TTTGTGTCTGGCAACTGTGATGTGGTGATTGGCATTGTGAACAACACAGTCTATGACCCACTCCAACCTG
AACTGGACTCCTTCAAGGAGGAACTGGACAAATACTTCAAGAACCACACCAGCCCTGATGTGGACCTGGG
AGACATCTCTGGCATCAATGCCTCTGTGGTGAACATCCAGAAGGAGATTGACAGACTGAATGAGGTGGCT
AAGAACCTGAATGAGTCCCTGATTGACCTCCAAGAACTGGGCAAATATGAACAATACATCAAGTGGCCAT
GGTACATCTGGCTGGGCTTCATTGCTGGACTGATTGCCATTGTGATGGTGACCATAATGCTGTGTTGTAT
GACCTCCTGTTGTTCCTGTCTGAAAGGCTGTTGTTCCTGTGGCTCCTGTTGTAAGTGA
